>Addgene plasmid #111890 | pEMS2175 | addgene full sequence | sequence record 215961 | Addgene NGS Result
TCGCGCGTTTCGGTGATGACGGTGAAAACCTCTGACACATGCAGCTCCCGGAGACGGTCACAGCTTGTCT
GTAAGCGGATGCCGGGAGCAGACAAGCCCGTCAGGGCGCGTCAGCGGGTGTTGGCGGGTGTCGGGGCTGG
CTTAACTATGCGGCATCAGAGCAGATTGTACTGAGAGTGCACCATATGCGGTGTGAAATACCGCACAGAT
GCGTAAGGAGAAAATACCGCATCAGGCGCCATTCGCCATTCAGGCTGCGCAACTGTTGGGAAGGGCGATC
GGTGCGGGCCTCTTCGCTATTACGCCAGCTGGCGAAAGGGGGATGTGCTGCAAGGCGATTAAGTTGGGTA
ACGCCAGGGTTTTCCCAGTCACGACGTTGTAAAACGACGGCCAGTGAATTCGAGCTCGGTACCTCGCGAA
TGCATCTAGATTACCTCGCGAATGCATCTAGATGGCCGGCCCCTGCGCTGGGAGCCGAGCCCCCGGCAGC
TCGCGGGGATGCAGTAAGCCGGGCGCAGCCCGCCGGGAGGATGAGAAAACCCGAAGCCCGGAAAGCCGAG
CGGCCGCCTGCAGTCACCCCGGGGGGGGCAGGGGCGGGCCGGGCTATGCAGAAACACCGGGGCCCGCGGG
ACACAGGACGCTGCCCCACTGCCGCAGAGCTGAATCTGGACCCCCGGGCTTTGCTTTCCTGGGGCCTGTG
CTCCTCCCTCCCCGGGGCGGGGTTCGCCTGCAGCGGCGGAGGGGGGAGCCTTTGTCCTCCGCGCGGGCTG
CGGCACCGCCTCCTCGCGGCTGCGGGGCGGGGCTGGGGGCGGGGCCTGGCCGTCTCAGCCAATGGGAGGC
GGAGTCCCTGGCTCGCCCCGCCCTCTCGCCTGAAAGACCTGCGGAGCCGCGGGCCGGGCGGGAACCGCAT
TCGGGTCCTGGAGGGGCTTGGAGGCCCCAGTCTCGCAGCCCCTTCATCGGGGACCCCCGCTCCCACCTGC
CTTGGCCACTGCCCTCAAAGCCCGGCCCCGCTTTCCCCAGGACCCCAAGCGCTGCGCGAGGTCAGCACCA
AGGACAGCGCCCGGGCCGAGCGCCTGGCCTCGAACGCCGGGTTCTGCTTTGTGTTTCCAGGTTTTTGTTT
TTGGTTATGAGAGGAGGCCTGGCTCTGTCGCCCGGGCTGGCGTCCAGAGGCGCGATCTCGGCTCACTGCA
GCCTCGGCCTCCCGAGTAGCTGGGACCGCAGGCGCTCACCACCACGCCTGGCCACAATTTTCCTTTTTTC
TTATTTTCTTTTAGATGGAGTTTGGCTCTTGTTGCCCAGGCTGTCGCAGCTGCTCATTTTGTGAAGTGAA
TGCTGATTTGGGGGCCGGGTGGGGTTCGTCTGTACATCGTGCACTGTCAGACCCTTCCTGAAGGATTTTT
GTTACTGAAGTATCAGAAGGCCCTTGTTCTAAGGTGGTGGCACTGTAATATCTGGCCCAGGAGGAGGTCA
GTGCCGTGCCGGCGAGTCCTTTGCTCCCTTCCTTCTCTGACCAGTAAACGCATCTCCAGTCGCTCCCCCG
AGGCCCCCCTGCACGCAGTCTCCGACCTCAGAGAGTGAGTCAGATAGAAGCCGCTGCCCACCCTCCCCCA
CCCTGGCCGGGTTCTTGCCTGGCTTGTGCGTCCTTGTGACAATTCCTGACACGGATGCGCACCGGGCAGT
GGCACGTCCAGGTGCTGTGCGCGCCCGGGCCCACAAAGCTCCTTTGGACGCTCATGGCAGCCCCTTGGTG
GAGGAGGTCGGGTGCCCACCCCCTCCCCGCCCACTGCGGAAGCCGGCGACCCACGGAGCTCGCTCTCGGC
CGCCGCCACCCCTCTGTGTTCGCGCCCTTCCGAGCTCTGATCCGACGCTTTGTTTCTTCTCAGTGGGTTC
AGGGCCTGGGCCAGCCTTTACCTACCTCCCCCACCCAAAACCGGCAAAAGCTCAGAGCACCTTGTCTGCC
AAAAGACAGGGAGCTGGGATGGTGCGGGTTGGTCTCTAAACCGGCGTGGGGAAAAAAGACCCTCCGTACA
AAGCCGCAGGGTGGGGCTGTCGCAAGGGCGGAACCGAGAGGGTAGCTGGGGGCGGGGTTCCCAGGGCCAA
GAGGGGCCATTGTCCTCCCTGGAGCCCGGCGCCCCCACAGCCAGCTCCTCTGGGAGACAGCCCCTCCTTT
CGAATGCGCGGGGCCCTCAGACCGCGCCCGGCCCAGCGCTGGGGGATCCTTGGCTGCGGGAGGGGCGCCG
CATTGCGCGCGGCGGGCGGGGACGCGCGGTGCGGAGCCTGCGGGCCGGGCGGGGCTCTGCGGCGGCGCCT
CCCGATTGGCCACCCGCGGTGACATCAGCCGATGCGAAGGGCGGGGCCGCGGCTATAAGAGCGCGCGGCC
GCGGTCCCCGACCCTCAGCAGCCAGCCCGGCCCGCCCGCGCCCGTCCGCAGCCGCCCGCCAGACGCGCCC
AGTGGCGCGCCATCGGATCCCGGGCCCGTCGAATCGGATCCCGGGCCCGTCGACTGCAGAGGCCTGCATG
CAAGCTTGGCGTAATCATGGTCATAGCTGTTTCCTGTGTGAAATTGTTATCCGCTCACAATTCCACACAA
CATACGAGCCGGAAGCATAAAGTGTAAAGCCTGGGGTGCCTAATGAGTGAGCTAACTCACATTAATTGCG
TTGCGCTCACTGCCCGCTTTCCAGTCGGGAAACCTGTCGTGCCAGCTGCATTAATGAATCGGCCAACGCG
CGGGGAGAGGCGGTTTGCGTATTGGGCGCTCTTCCGCTTCCTCGCTCACTGACTCGCTGCGCTCGGTCGT
TCGGCTGCGGCGAGCGGTATCAGCTCACTCAAAGGCGGTAATACGGTTATCCACAGAATCAGGGGATAAC
GCAGGAAAGAACATGTGAGCAAAAGGCCAGCAAAAGGCCAGGAACCGTAAAAAGGCCGCGTTGCTGGCGT
TTTTCCATAGGCTCCGCCCCCCTGACGAGCATCACAAAAATCGACGCTCAAGTCAGAGGTGGCGAAACCC
GACAGGACTATAAAGATACCAGGCGTTTCCCCCTGGAAGCTCCCTCGTGCGCTCTCCTGTTCCGACCCTG
CCGCTTACCGGATACCTGTCCGCCTTTCTCCCTTCGGGAAGCGTGGCGCTTTCTCATAGCTCACGCTGTA
GGTATCTCAGTTCGGTGTAGGTCGTTCGCTCCAAGCTGGGCTGTGTGCACGAACCCCCCGTTCAGCCCGA
CCGCTGCGCCTTATCCGGTAACTATCGTCTTGAGTCCAACCCGGTAAGACACGACTTATCGCCACTGGCA
GCAGCCACTGGTAACAGGATTAGCAGAGCGAGGTATGTAGGCGGTGCTACAGAGTTCTTGAAGTGGTGGC
CTAACTACGGCTACACTAGAAGAACAGTATTTGGTATCTGCGCTCTGCTGAAGCCAGTTACCTTCGGAAA
AAGAGTTGGTAGCTCTTGATCCGGCAAACAAACCACCGCTGGTAGCGGTGGTTTTTTTGTTTGCAAGCAG
CAGATTACGCGCAGAAAAAAAGGATCTCAAGAAGATCCTTTGATCTTTTCTACGGGGTCTGACGCTCAGT
GGAACGAAAACTCACGTTAAGGGATTTTGGTCATGAGATTATCAAAAAGGATCTTCACCTAGATCCTTTT
AAATTAAAAATGAAGTTTTAAATCAATCTAAAGTATATATGAGTAAACTTGGTCTGACAGTTACCAATGC
TTAATCAGTGAGGCACCTATCTCAGCGATCTGTCTATTTCGTTCATCCATAGTTGCCTGACTCCCCGTCG
TGTAGATAACTACGATACGGGAGGGCTTACCATCTGGCCCCAGTGCTGCAATGATACCGCGAGACCCACG
CTCACCGGCTCCAGATTTATCAGCAATAAACCAGCCAGCCGGAAGGGCCGAGCGCAGAAGTGGTCCTGCA
ACTTTATCCGCCTCCATCCAGTCTATTAATTGTTGCCGGGAAGCTAGAGTAAGTAGTTCGCCAGTTAATA
GTTTGCGCAACGTTGTTGCCATTGCTACAGGCATCGTGGTGTCACGCTCGTCGTTTGGTATGGCTTCATT
CAGCTCCGGTTCCCAACGATCAAGGCGAGTTACATGATCCCCCATGTTGTGCAAAAAAGCGGTTAGCTCC
TTCGGTCCTCCGATCGTTGTCAGAAGTAAGTTGGCCGCAGTGTTATCACTCATGGTTATGGCAGCACTGC
ATAATTCTCTTACTGTCATGCCATCCGTAAGATGCTTTTCTGTGACTGGTGAGTACTCAACCAAGTCATT
CTGAGAATAGTGTATGCGGCGACCGAGTTGCTCTTGCCCGGCGTCAATACGGGATAATACCGCGCCACAT
AGCAGAACTTTAAAAGTGCTCATCATTGGAAAACGTTCTTCGGGGCGAAAACTCTCAAGGATCTTACCGC
TGTTGAGATCCAGTTCGATGTAACCCACTCGTGCACCCAACTGATCTTCAGCATCTTTTACTTTCACCAG
CGTTTCTGGGTGAGCAAAAACAGGAAGGCAAAATGCCGCAAAAAAGGGAATAAGGGCGACACGGAAATGT
TGAATACTCATACTCTTCCTTTTTCAATATTATTGAAGCATTTATCAGGGTTATTGTCTCATGAGCGGAT
ACATATTTGAATGTATTTAGAAAAATAAACAAATAGGGGTTCCGCGCACATTTCCCCGAAAAGTGCCACC
TGACGTCTAAGAAACCATTATTATCATGACATTAACCTATAAAAATAGGCGTATCACGAGGCCCTTTCGT
C
Features (pLannotate 1.2.2; 10 found; start..end, strand, type, name):
    137..236     +  misc_feature   bom (fragment): basis of mobility region from pBR322
    242..399     -  CDS            lacZα (fragment): LacZα fragment of β-galactosidase; lacZ fragment
   2564..2580    -  protein_bind   lac operator: The lac repressor binds to the lac operator to inhibit transcription in E. coli. This inhibition can be relieved by adding lactose or isopropyl-β-D-thiogalactopyranoside (IPTG). lac repressor encoded by lacI
   2588..2618    -  promoter       lac promoter: promoter for the E. coli lac operon
   2633..2654    -  protein_bind   CAP binding site: CAP binding activates transcription in the presence of cAMP. E. coli catabolite activator protein
   2667..2759    -  CDS            lacI (fragment): lac repressor; lacI; The lac repressor binds to the lac operator to inhibit transcription in E. coli. This inhibition can be relieved by adding lactose or isopropyl-β-D-thiogalactopyranoside (IPTG).
   2942..3530    -  rep_origin     ori: high-copy-number ColE1/pMB1/pBR322/pUC origin of replication
   3701..4561    -  CDS            AmpR: β-lactamase; bla; confers resistance to ampicillin, carbenicillin, and related antibiotics
   4562..4666    -  promoter       AmpR promoter: bla
   4761..35      +  CDS            rop (fragment) (across the origin): Rop protein, which maintains plasmids at low copy number; rop
