[The description below was written by a language model from this plasmid's Addgene catalogue record and pLannotate feature annotations shown in this document.]
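Description:
pEMS2175 is a high-copy bacterial cloning plasmid of about 4.8 kb that serves as a storage and source vector for Ple342, a human MiniPromoter derived from the TUBB3 (class III beta-tubulin) locus. The record lists the backbone as unknown and the vector type as unspecified, but the annotated features point to a pUC-style architecture: a ColE1/pMB1-type high-copy origin of replication, a beta-lactamase gene with its own promoter for ampicillin selection in E. coli, and a lac promoter/operator/CAP site region paired with a lacZα fragment. Short remnants of lacI, rop and the pBR322 bom region are also detected; these appear only as fragments. The plasmid was commercially synthesized.

The 1,992 bp Ple342 insert is not itself annotated in the feature table. However, an unannotated gap of roughly 2.2 kb lies between the lacZα fragment and the lac operator, which is consistent with the insert sitting in the lacZα cloning region. The listed M13 forward and reverse sequencing primers fit that placement. No reporter, coding sequence, polyadenylation signal, viral element or eukaryotic selection marker is annotated, so the construct appears to carry the promoter alone rather than a working expression cassette.

MiniPromoters are compact assemblies of human regulatory sequence designed to restrict expression to particular cell types and to fit in size-limited gene delivery vectors. The associated publication concerns MiniPromoters tested for retinal ganglion cell expression in mouse and primate retina. pEMS2175 is most plausibly used as a template from which Ple342 is subcloned into such expression vectors, although the record does not spell out a downstream use.
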