Addgene plasmid #111890: pEMS2175
Purpose: High copy number plasmid containing Ple342 (TUBB3 MiniPromoter) insert.
Depositing lab: Elizabeth Simpson. Depositing organization: University of British Columbia. Publication: New MiniPromoter Ple345 (NEFL) Drives Strong and Specific Expression in Retinal Ganglion Cells of Mouse and Primate Retina. Simpson E, Korecki AJ, Fornes O, McGill TJ, Cueva-Vargas JL, Agostinone J, Farkas RA, Hickmott JW, Lam SL, Mathelier A, Renner LM, Stoddard J, Zhou M, Di Polo A, Neuringer M, Wasserman WW. Hum Gene Ther. 2018 Jul 31. doi: 10.1089/hum.2018.118. PubMed 30062914.
Backbone
  Vector backbone: Unknown
  Vector type: Unspecified
Growth in bacteria
  Bacterial resistance: Ampicillin, 100 μg/mL
  Growth temperature: 37°C
  Growth strain: DH5alpha
  Copy number: High Copy
Gene/Insert
  Gene/Insert name: Ple342
  Species: H. sapiens (human)
  Insert size (bp): 1992
  Entrez Gene: TUBB3 (a.k.a. CDCBM, CDCBM1, CFEOM3, CFEOM3A, FEOM3, TUBB4, beta-4)
  Promoter: Ple342 (TUBB3 MiniPromoter)
  Cloning method: Unknown
  Sequencing primers: 5′ M13-fwd; 3′ M13-rev
Terms and licenses: Academic/Nonprofit Terms; Industry Terms
Depositor comments: Plasmid commercially produced by Genscript . Please see the annotated GenBank file and the additional image file for the specific location of features in this plasmid, including the MiniPromoter.
How to cite: pEMS2175 was a gift from Elizabeth Simpson (Addgene plasmid # 111890 ; http://n2t.net/addgene:111890 ; RRID:Addgene_111890)
